>Addgene plasmid #100559 | hgRNA-A21_pLKO-Hyg | addgene full sequence | sequence record 192131 | Addgene NGS Result
TGTAGTCTTATGCAATACTCTTGTAGTCTTGCAACATGGTAACGATGAGTTAGCAACATGCCTTACAAGG
AGAGAAAAAGCACCGTGCATGCCGATTGGTGGAAGTAAGGTGGTACGATCGTGCCTTATTAGGAAGGCAA
CAGACGGGTCTGACATGGATTGGACGAACCACTGAATTGCCGCATTGCAGAGATATTGTATTTAAGTGCC
TAGCTCGATACATAAACGGGTCTCTCTGGTTAGACCAGATCTGAGCCTGGGAGCTCTCTGGCTAACTAGG
GAACCCACTGCTTAAGCCTCAATAAAGCTTGCCTTGAGTGCTTCAAGTAGTGTGTGCCCGTCTGTTGTGT
GACTCTGGTAACTAGAGATCCCTCAGACCCTTTTAGTCAGTGTGGAAAATCTCTAGCAGTGGCGCCCGAA
CAGGGACTTGAAAGCGAAAGGGAAACCAGAGGAGCTCTCTCGACGCAGGACTCGGCTTGCTGAAGCGCGC
ACGGCAAGAGGCGAGGGGCGGCGACTGGTGAGTACGCCAAAAATTTTGACTAGCGGAGGCTAGAAGGAGA
GAGATGGGTGCGAGAGCGTCAGTATTAAGCGGGGGAGAATTAGATCGCGATGGGAAAAAATTCGGTTAAG
GCCAGGGGGAAAGAAAAAATATAAATTAAAACATATAGTATGGGCAAGCAGGGAGCTAGAACGATTCGCA
GTTAATCCTGGCCTGTTAGAAACATCAGAAGGCTGTAGACAAATACTGGGACAGCTACAACCATCCCTTC
AGACAGGATCAGAAGAACTTAGATCATTATATAATACAGTAGCAACCCTCTATTGTGTGCATCAAAGGAT
AGAGATAAAAGACACCAAGGAAGCTTTAGACAAGATAGAGGAAGAGCAAAACAAAAGTAAGACCACCGCA
CAGCAAGCGGCCGCTGATCTTCAGACCTGGAGGAGGAGATATGAGGGACAATTGGAGAAGTGAATTATAT
AAATATAAAGTAGTAAAAATTGAACCATTAGGAGTAGCACCCACCAAGGCAAAGAGAAGAGTGGTGCAGA
GAGAAAAAAGAGCAGTGGGAATAGGAGCTTTGTTCCTTGGGTTCTTGGGAGCAGCAGGAAGCACTATGGG
CGCAGCGTCAATGACGCTGACGGTACAGGCCAGACAATTATTGTCTGGTATAGTGCAGCAGCAGAACAAT
TTGCTGAGGGCTATTGAGGCGCAACAGCATCTGTTGCAACTCACAGTCTGGGGCATCAAGCAGCTCCAGG
CAAGAATCCTGGCTGTGGAAAGATACCTAAAGGATCAACAGCTCCTGGGGATTTGGGGTTGCTCTGGAAA
ACTCATTTGCACCACTGCTGTGCCTTGGAATGCTAGTTGGAGTAATAAATCTCTGGAACAGATTTGGAAT
CACACGACCTGGATGGAGTGGGACAGAGAAATTAACAATTACACAAGCTTAATACACTCCTTAATTGAAG
AATCGCAAAACCAGCAAGAAAAGAATGAACAAGAATTATTGGAATTAGATAAATGGGCAAGTTTGTGGAA
TTGGTTTAACATAACAAATTGGCTGTGGTATATAAAATTATTCATAATGATAGTAGGAGGCTTGGTAGGT
TTAAGAATAGTTTTTGCTGTACTTTCTATAGTGAATAGAGTTAGGCAGGGATATTCACCATTATCGTTTC
AGACCCACCTCCCAACCCCGAGGGGACCCGACAGGCCCGAAGGAATAGAAGAAGAAGGTGGAGAGAGAGA
CAGAGACAGATCCATTCGATTAGTGAACGGATCTCGACGGTATCGATCACGAGACTAGCCTCGAGCGGCC
GCCCCCTTCACCGAGGGCCTATTTCCCATGATTCCTTCATATTTGCATATACGATACAAGGCTGTTAGAG
AGATAATTGGAATTAATTTGACTGTAAACACAAAGATATTAGTACAAAATACGTGACGTAGAAAGTAATA
ATTTCTTGGGTAGTTTGCAGTTTTAAAATTATGTTTTAAAATGGACTATCATATGCTTACCGTAACTTGA
AAGTATTTCGATTTCTTGGCTTTATATATCTTGTGGAAAGGACGAAACACCGGTCCCCTCCACCCCACAG
TGGGGTTAGAGCTAGAAATAGCAAGTTAACCTAAGGCTAGTCCGTTATCAACTTGAAAAAGTGGCACCGA
GTCGGTGCTTTTTTTGAATTCTCGACCTCGAGACAAATGGCAGTATTCATCCACAATTTTAAAAGAAAAG
GGGGGATTGGGGGGTACAGTGCAGGGGAAAGAATAGTAGACATAATAGCAACAGACATACAAACTAAAGA
ATTACAAAAACAAATTACAAAAATTCAAAATTTTCGGGTTTATTACAGGGACAGCAGAGATCCACTTTGG
CCGCGGCTCGAGGGGGTTGGGGTTGCGCCTTTTCCAAGGCAGCCCTGGGTTTGCGCAGGGACGCGGCTGC
TCTGGGCGTGGTTCCGGGAAACGCAGCGGCGCCGACCCTGGGTCTCGCACATTCTTCACGTCCGTTCGCA
GCGTCACCCGGATCTTCGCCGCTACCCTTGTGGGCCCCCCGGCGACGCTTCCTGCTCCGCCCCTAAGTCG
GGAAGGTTCCTTGCGGTTCGCGGCGTGCCGGACGTGACAAACGGAAGCCGCACGTCTCACTAGTACCCTC
GCAGACGGACAGCGCCAGGGAGCAATGGCAGCGCGCCGACCGCGATGGGCTGTGGCCAATAGCGGCTGCT
CAGCAGGGCGCGCCGAGAGCAGCGGCCGGGAAGGGGCGGTGCGGGAGGCGGGGTGTGGGGCGGTAGTGTG
GGCCCTGTTCCTGCCCGCGCGGTGTTCCGCATTCTGCAAGCCTCCGGAGCGCACGTCGGCAGTCGGCTCC
CTCGTTGACCGAATCACCGACCTCTCTCCCCAGGGGGATCCACCGGATCAAGCTTGCCAGCTGGGGCGCC
CTCTGGTAAGGTTGGGAAGCCCTGCAGATCTGATCCCGGGGGGCAATGAGATATGAAAAAGCCTGAACTC
ACCGCGACGTCTGTCGAGAAGTTTCTGATCGAAAAGTTCGACAGCGTCTCCGACCTGATGCAGCTCTCGG
AGGGCGAAGAATCTCGTGCTTTCAGCTTCGATGTAGGAGGGCGTGGATATGTCCTGCGGGTAAATAGCTG
CGCCGATGGTTTCTACAAAGATCGTTATGTTTATCGGCACTTTGCATCGGCCGCGCTCCCGATTCCGGAA
GTGCTTGACATTGGGGAATTTAGCGAGAGCCTGACCTATTGCATCTCCCGCCGTGCACAGGGTGTCACGT
TGCAAGACCTGCCTGAAACCGAACTGCCCGCTGTTCTGCAGCCGGTCGCGGAGGCCATGGATGCGATCGC
TGCGGCCGATCTTAGCCAGACGAGCGGGTTCGGCCCATTCGGACCGCAAGGAATCGGTCAATACACTACA
TGGCGTGATTTCATATGCGCGATTGCTGATCCCCATGTGTATCACTGGCAAACTGTGATGGACGACACCG
TCAGTGCGTCCGTCGCGCAGGCTCTCGATGAGCTGATGCTTTGGGCCGAGGACTGCCCCGAAGTCCGGCA
CCTCGTGCACGCGGATTTCGGCTCCAACAATGTCCTGACGGACAATGGCCGCATAACAGCGGTCATTGAC
TGGAGCGAGGCGATGTTCGGGGATTCCCAATACGAGGTCGCCAACATCTTCTTCTGGAGGCCGTGGTTGG
CTTGTATGGAGCAGCAGACGCGCTACTTCGAGCGGAGGCATCCGGAGCTTGCAGGATCGCCGCGGCTCCG
GGCGTATATGCTCCGCATTGGTCTTGACCAACTCTATCAGAGCTTGGTTGACGGCAATTTCGATGATGCA
GCTTGGGCGCAGGGTCGATGCGACGCAATCGTCCGATCCGGAGCCGGGACTGTCGGGCGTACACAAATCG
CCCGCAGAAGCGCGGCCGTCTGGACCGATGGCTGTGTAGAAGTACTCGCCGATAGTGGAAACCGACGCCC
CAGCACTCGTCCGAGGGCAAAGGAATAGAGTAGATGCCGACCGGGATCTATCGATACCGTCGACCTCGAG
GGGGGGCCCGGTACCTTTAAGACCAATGACTTACAAGGCAGCTGTAGATCTTAGCCACTTTTTAAAAGAA
AAGGGGGGACTGGAAGGGCTAATTCACTCCCAACGAAGACAAGATCTGCTTTTTGCTTGTACTGGGTCTC
TCTGGTTAGACCAGATCTGAGCCTGGGAGCTCTCTGGCTAACTAGGGAACCCACTGCTTAAGCCTCAATA
AAGCTTGCCTTGAGTGCTTCAAGTAGTGTGTGCCCGTCTGTTGTGTGACTCTGGTAACTAGAGATCCCTC
AGACCCTTTTAGTCAGTGTGGAAAATCTCTAGCAGTAGTAGTTCATGTCATCTTATTATTCAGTATTTAT
AACTTGCAAAGAAATGAATATCAGAGAGTGAGAGGAACTTGTTTATTGCAGCTTATAATGGTTACAAATA
AAGCAATAGCATCACAAATTTCACAAATAAAGCATTTTTTTCACTGCATTCTAGTTGTGGTTTGTCCAAA
CTCATCAATGTATCTTATCATGTCTGGCTCTAGCTATCCCGCCCCTAACTCCGCCCATCCCGCCCCTAAC
TCCGCCCAGTTCCGCCCATTCTCCGCCCCATGGCTGACTAATTTTTTTTATTTATGCAGAGGCCGAGGCC
GCCTCGGCCTCTGAGCTATTCCAGAAGTAGTGAGGAGGCTTTTTTGGAGGCCTAGGGACGTACCCAATTC
GCCCTATAGTGAGTCGTATTACGCGCGCTCACTGGCCGTCGTTTTACAACGTCGTGACTGGGAAAACCCT
GGCGTTACCCAACTTAATCGCCTTGCAGCACATCCCCCTTTCGCCAGCTGGCGTAATAGCGAAGAGGCCC
GCACCGATCGCCCTTCCCAACAGTTGCGCAGCCTGAATGGCGAATGGG
[124 nt withheld, positions 4949-5072]
C
[91 nt withheld, positions 5074-5164]
A
[49 nt withheld, positions 5166-5214]
CCTTTGACGTTGGAGTCCACGTTCTTT
[37 nt withheld, positions 5242-5278]
ACCCTATCTCGGTCTATTCTTTTGATTTATAAGGGATTTTGCCGATTTCGGCCTATTGGTTAAAAAATGA
GCTGATTTAACAAAAATTTAACGCGAATTTTAACAAAATATTAACGCTTACAATTTAGGTGGCACTTTTC
GGGGAAATGTGCGCGGAACCCCTATTTGTTTATTTTTCTAAATACATTCAAATATGTATCCGCTCATGAG
ACAATAACCCTGATAAATGCTTCAATAATATTGAAAAAGGAAGAGTATGAGTATTCAACATTTCCGTGTC
GCCCTTATTCCCTTTTTTGCGGCATTTTGCCTTCCTGTTTTTGCTCACCCAGAAACGCTGGTGAAAGTAA
AAGATGCTGAAGATCAGTTGGGTGCACGAGTGGGTTACATCGAACTGGATCTCAACAGCGGTAAGATCCT
TGAGAGTTTTCGCCCCGAAGAACGTTTTCCAATGATGAGCACTTTTAAAGTTCTGCTATGTGGCGCGGTA
TTATCCCGTATTGACGCCGGGCAAGAGCAACTCGGTCGCCGCATACACTATTCTCAGAATGACTTGGTTG
AGTACTCACCAGTCACAGAAAAGCATCTTACGGATGGCATGACAGTAAGAGAATTATGCAGTGCTGCCAT
AACCATGAGTGATAACACTGCGGCCAACTTACTTCTGACAACGATCGGAGGACCGAAGGAGCTAACCGCT
TTTTTGCACAACATGGGGGATCATGTAACTCGCCTTGATCGTTGGGAACCGGAGCTGAATGAAGCCATAC
CAAACGACGAGCGTGACACCACGATGCCTGTAGCAATGGCAACAACGTTGCGCAAACTATTAACTGGCGA
ACTACTTACTCTAGCTTCCCGGCAACAATTAATAGACTGGATGGAGGCGGATAAAGTTGCAGGACCACTT
CTGCGCTCGGCCCTTCCGGCTGGCTGGTTTATTGCTGATAAATCTGGAGCCGGTGAGCGTGGGTCTCGCG
GTATCATTGCAGCACTGGGGCCAGATGGTAAGCCCTCCCGTATCGTAGTTATCTACACGACGGGGAGTCA
GGCAACTATGGATGAACGAAATAGACAGATCGCTGAGATAGGTGCCTCACTGATTAAGCATTGGTAACTG
TCAGACCAAGTTTACTCATATATACTTTAGATTGATTTAAAACTTCATTTTTAATTTAAAAGGATCTAGG
TGAAGATCCTTTTTGATAATCTCATGACCAAAATCCCTTAACGTGAGTTTTCGTTCCACTGAGCGTCAGA
CCCCGTAGAAAAGATCAAAGGATCTTCTTGAGATCCTTTTTTTCTGCGCGTAATCTGCTGCTTGCAAACA
AAAAAACCACCGCTACCAGCGGTGGTTTGTTTGCCGGATCAAGAGCTACCAACTCTTTTTCCGAAGGTAA
CTGGCTTCAGCAGAGCGCAGATACCAAATACTGTTCTTCTAGTGTAGCCGTAGTTAGGCCACCACTTCAA
GAACTCTGTAGCACCGCCTACATACCTCGCTCTGCTAATCCTGTTACCAGTGGCTGCTGCCAGTGGCGAT
AAGTCGTGTCTTACCGGGTTGGACTCAAGACGATAGTTACCGGATAAGGCGCAGCGGTCGGGCTGAACGG
GGGGTTCGTGCACACAGCCCAGCTTGGAGCGAACGACCTACACCGAACTGAGATACCTACAGCGTGAGCT
ATGAGAAAGCGCCACGCTTCCCGAAGGGAGAAAGGCGGACAGGTATCCGGTAAGCGGCAGGGTCGGAACA
GGAGAGCGCACGAGGGAGCTTCCAGGGGGAAACGCCTGGTATCTTTATAGTCCTGTCGGGTTTCGCCACC
TCTGACTTGAGCGTCGATTTTTGTGATGCTCGTCAGGGGGGCGGAGCCTATGGAAAAACGCCAGCAACGC
GGCCTTTTTACGGTTCCTGGCCTTTTGCTGGCCTTTTGCTCACATGTTCTTTCCTGCGTTATCCCCTGAT
TCTGTGGATAACCGTATTACCGCCTTTGAGTGAGCTGATACCGCTCGCCGCAGCCGAACGACCGAGCGCA
GCGAGTCAGTGAGCGAGGAAGCGGAAGAGCGCCCAATACGCAAACCGCCTCTCCCCGCGCGTTGGCCGAT
TCATTAATGCAGCTGGCACGACAGGTTTCCCGACTGGAAAGCGGGCAGTGAGCGCAACGCAATTAATGTG
AGTTAGCTCACTCATTAGGCACCCCAGGCTTTACACTTTATGCTTCCGGCTCGTATGTTGTGTGGAATTG
TGAGCGGATAACAATTTCACACAGGAAACAGCTATGACCATGATTACGCCAAGCGCGCAATTAACCCTCA
CTAAAGGGAACAAAAGCTGGAGCTGCAAGCTTAA
Features (pLannotate 1.2.2; 27 found; start..end, strand, type, name):
      1..227     +  promoter       RSV promoter: Rous sarcoma virus enhancer/promoter
    228..408     +  LTR            5' LTR (truncated): truncated 5' long terminal repeat (LTR) from HIV-1
    455..580     +  misc_feature   HIV-1 Ψ: packaging signal of human immunodeficiency virus type 1
    564..927     +  CDS            HIV-1 gag (fragment): gag protein from human immunodeficiency virus 1; gag
   1073..1306    +  misc_feature   RRE: The Rev response element (RRE) of HIV-1 allows for Rev-dependent mRNA export from the nucleus to the cytoplasm.
   1683..1783    +  CDS            Rev (fragment): human immunodeficiency virus 1 (HIV-1) Rev protein; rev; enhances nuclear export of unspliced and incompletely spliced viral mRNAs
   1833..2073    +  promoter       U6 promoter: RNA polymerase III promoter for human U6 snRNA
   2106..2178    +  misc_RNA       gRNA scaffold: guide RNA scaffold for the Streptococcus pyogenes CRISPR/Cas9 system
   2227..2344    +  misc_feature   cPPT/CTS: central polypurine tract and central termination sequence of HIV-1
   2393..2903    +  promoter       hPGK promoter: human phosphoglycerate kinase 1 promoter
   2993..4015    +  CDS            hph: KHYB_ECOLX - Experimental evidence at protein level: Swiss-Prot protein existence level 1. The aminoglycoside phosphotransferases achieve inactivation of their antibiotic substrates by phosphorylation. Only phosphorylates hygromycin and closely related compounds such as demethyl analogs and destomycin. From Escherichia coli.
   4039..4075    +  misc_feature   MCS (fragment): pBluescript multiple cloning site
   4071..4139    +  CDS            nef (fragment): NEF_HV1Z2 - Experimental evidence at protein level: Swiss-Prot protein existence level 1. Extracellular Nef protein targets CD4(+) T-lymphocytes for apoptosis by interacting with CXCR4 surface receptors. From Human immunodeficiency virus type 1 group M subtype D (isolate Z2/CDC-Z34) (HIV-1).
   4141..4374    +  LTR            3' LTR (ΔU3): self-inactivating 3' long terminal repeat (LTR) from HIV-1
   4446..4567    +  polyA_signal   SV40 poly(A) signal: SV40 polyadenylation signal
   4607..4742    +  rep_origin     SV40 ori: SV40 origin of replication
   4763..4781    -  promoter       T7 promoter: promoter for bacteriophage T7 RNA polymerase
   4789..4944    +  CDS            lacZα (fragment): LacZα fragment of β-galactosidase; lacZ fragment
   4949..5377    +  rep_origin     f1 ori (sequence partly withheld): f1 bacteriophage origin of replication; arrow indicates direction of (+) strand synthesis
   5430..5534    +  promoter       AmpR promoter: bla
   5535..6395    +  CDS            AmpR: β-lactamase; bla; confers resistance to ampicillin, carbenicillin, and related antibiotics
   6566..7154    +  rep_origin     ori: high-copy-number ColE1/pMB1/pBR322/pUC origin of replication
   7337..7429    +  CDS            lacI (fragment): lac repressor; lacI; The lac repressor binds to the lac operator to inhibit transcription in E. coli. This inhibition can be relieved by adding lactose or isopropyl-β-D-thiogalactopyranoside (IPTG).
   7442..7463    +  protein_bind   CAP binding site: CAP binding activates transcription in the presence of cAMP. E. coli catabolite activator protein
   7478..7508    +  promoter       lac promoter: promoter for the E. coli lac operon
   7516..7532    +  protein_bind   lac operator: The lac repressor binds to the lac operator to inhibit transcription in E. coli. This inhibition can be relieved by adding lactose or isopropyl-β-D-thiogalactopyranoside (IPTG). lac repressor encoded by lacI
   7577..7595    +  promoter       T3 promoter: promoter for bacteriophage T3 RNA polymerase
