[The description below was written by a language model from this plasmid's Addgene catalogue record and pLannotate feature annotations shown in this document.]
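Description:
hgRNA-A21_pLKO-Hyg is a lentiviral transfer plasmid of about 7.6 kb, built on the pLKO.1 Hygro backbone, that delivers a homing guide RNA (hgRNA-A21) into mammalian cells. It is maintained in E. coli through a high-copy ColE1/pUC-type origin with ampicillin resistance (β-lactamase). It also carries an f1 origin and remnants of a pBluescript-style lac/T7/T3 cloning region that play no role in the payload.

The viral portion follows a third-generation, self-inactivating layout. An RSV promoter fused to a truncated HIV-1 5' LTR drives genomic RNA production in packaging cells. It is followed by the Ψ packaging signal with a gag fragment, the Rev response element for Rev-dependent nuclear export, a cPPT/CTS element, and a ΔU3 3' LTR that inactivates LTR promoter activity after integration. An SV40 poly(A) signal and SV40 origin lie downstream of the 3' LTR.

Between the LTRs are two expression units. A human U6 RNA polymerase III promoter transcribes the hgRNA-A21 spacer joined to a Streptococcus pyogenes Cas9 guide scaffold, and a human PGK promoter drives the hph hygromycin phosphotransferase gene so that transduced cells can be selected with hygromycin.

The associated publication concerns rapidly evolving homing CRISPR barcodes. In that concept, a homing guide RNA is engineered to direct Cas9 back to its own encoding locus, so the locus accumulates successive mutations and diversifies over time. The record does not detail the specific scaffold modifications. No Cas9 is encoded here, so it must be supplied separately. Stable integration of this cassette would typically serve barcoding or lineage-recording experiments.
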