Addgene plasmid #100559: hgRNA-A21_pLKO-Hyg
Purpose: hgRNA-A21 in a lentiviral backbone
Depositing lab: George Church. Depositing organization: Harvard Medical School. Publication: Rapidly evolving homing CRISPR barcodes. Kalhor R, Mali P, Church GM. Nat Methods. 2017 Feb;14(2):195-200. doi: 10.1038/nmeth.4108. Epub 2016 Dec 5. PubMed 27918539.
Backbone
  Vector backbone: pLKO.1 Hygro
  Total vector size (bp): 7624
  Vector type: Mammalian Expression, Lentiviral, CRISPR, Synthetic Biology
  Selectable markers: Hygromycin
Growth in bacteria
  Bacterial resistance: Ampicillin, 100 μg/mL
  Growth temperature: 30°C
  Growth strain: NEB Stable
  Copy number: Unknown
Gene/Insert
  Gene/Insert name: hgRNA-A21
  gRNA/shRNA sequence: GTCCCCTCCACCCCACAGTG
  Promoter: U6
  Cloning method: Unknown
  Sequencing primers: 5′ gactatcatatgcttaccgt
Terms and licenses: Academic/Nonprofit Terms; Industry Terms: Not Available to Industry
How to cite: hgRNA-A21_pLKO-Hyg was a gift from George Church (Addgene plasmid # 100559 ; http://n2t.net/addgene:100559 ; RRID:Addgene_100559)
